Addgene plasmid #194172: pcDNA3.1+HIF1a-AS1
Purpose: Expresses lncRNA HIF1a-AS1 (spliced)
Depositing lab: Ralf Brandes & Matthias Leisegang. Depositing organization: Goethe-Universitaet Frankfurt am Main. Publication: HIF1alpha-AS1 is a DNA:DNA:RNA triplex-forming lncRNA interacting with the HUSH complex. Leisegang MS, Bains JK, Seredinski S, Oo JA, Krause NM, Kuo CC, Gunther S, Senturk Cetin N, Warwick T, Cao C, Boos F, Izquierdo Ponce J, Haydar S, Bednarz R, Valasarajan C, Fuhrmann DC, Preussner J, Looso M, Pullamsetti SS, Schulz MH, Jonker HRA, Richter C, Rezende F, Gilsbach R, Pfluger-Muller B, Wittig I, Grummt I, Ribarska T, Costa IG, Schwalbe H, Brandes RP. Nat Commun. 2022 Nov 2;13(1):6563. doi: 10.1038/s41467-022-34252-2. PubMed 36323673.
Backbone
  Vector backbone: pcDNA3.1+
  Vector type: Mammalian Expression
Growth in bacteria
  Bacterial resistance: Ampicillin, 100 μg/mL
  Growth temperature: 37°C
  Growth strain: DH5alpha
  Copy number: High Copy
Gene/Insert
  Gene/Insert name: HIF1a-AS1 (alt names: 5'AHIF1alpha; HIF1A Antisense RNA 1)
  Species: H. sapiens (human)
  Entrez Gene: HIF1A-AS1 (a.k.a. 5'aHIF-1A, 5'aHIF1alpha)
  Promoter: CMV
  Cloning method: Restriction Enzyme; 5′ cloning site Unknown (unknown if destroyed)
Terms and licenses: Academic/Nonprofit Terms; Industry Terms: Not Available to Industry
How to cite: pcDNA3.1+HIF1a-AS1 was a gift from Ralf Brandes & Matthias Leisegang (Addgene plasmid # 194172 ; http://n2t.net/addgene:194172 ; RRID:Addgene_194172)
