[The description below was written by a language model from this plasmid's Addgene catalogue record and pLannotate feature annotations shown in this document.]
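Description:
pcDNA3.1+HIF1a-AS1 is a mammalian expression plasmid built on the pcDNA3.1+ backbone that drives transcription of the spliced form of the human long non-coding RNA HIF1A-AS1 (also called 5'aHIF1alpha, HIF1A antisense RNA 1). It is maintained in E. coli as a high-copy plasmid through a ColE1/pUC-type origin and is selected with ampicillin via the β-lactamase gene and its native promoter. An f1 phage origin is also present, along with small lac promoter/operator remnants typical of this backbone.

The expression cassette consists of the human cytomegalovirus immediate early enhancer and promoter, followed by a T7 promoter that can be used for in vitro transcription or as a sequencing priming site, then the insert region, and finally the bovine growth hormone polyadenylation signal. The lncRNA itself is not annotated in the feature table. It presumably occupies the unannotated interval of just under 800 nt between the T7 promoter and the bGH poly(A) signal, though the cloning sites used are not recorded. Because the transcript is non-coding, there are no tags, reporters or annotated open reading frames in the payload. A separate cassette with the SV40 enhancer/early promoter, the neomycin phosphotransferase gene and an SV40 poly(A) signal allows G418 selection of stably transfected mammalian cells. The short hits to an HIV-1 LTR, ble, lacI and a second SV40 promoter are fragmentary matches rather than functional elements.

The plasmid is intended for overexpressing HIF1A-AS1 in transfected mammalian cells. The associated publication characterises this lncRNA as forming DNA:DNA:RNA triplexes and interacting with the HUSH complex.
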