Features (pLannotate 1.2.2; 19 found; start..end, strand, type, name):
     28..80      -  misc_feature   bom (fragment): basis of mobility region from pBR322
    235..614     +  enhancer       CMV enhancer: human cytomegalovirus immediate early enhancer
    615..818     +  promoter       CMV promoter: human cytomegalovirus (CMV) immediate early promoter
    814..847     +  LTR            5' LTR (truncated) (fragment): truncated 5' long terminal repeat (LTR) from HIV-1
    863..881     +  promoter       T7 promoter: promoter for bacteriophage T7 RNA polymerase
   1651..1875    +  polyA_signal   bGH poly(A) signal: bovine growth hormone polyadenylation signal
   1879..1900    +  promoter       SV40 promoter (fragment): SV40 enhancer and early promoter
   1921..2349    +  rep_origin     f1 ori (sequence partly withheld): f1 bacteriophage origin of replication; arrow indicates direction of (+) strand synthesis
   2363..2692    +  promoter       SV40 promoter: SV40 enhancer and early promoter
   2759..3550    +  CDS            neo: KKA2_KLEPN - Also known as kan, nptII. Experimental evidence at protein level: Swiss-Prot protein existence level 1. Resistance to kanamycin, neomycin, paromomycin, ribostamycin, butirosin and gentamicin B. From Klebsiella pneumoniae.
   3574..3732    +  CDS            ble (fragment): BLE_KLEPN - Experimental evidence at protein level: Swiss-Prot protein existence level 1. Binding protein with a strong affinity to the bleomycin family of antibiotics. Binds to CL990; an antimitotic-antibiotic compound. From Klebsiella pneumoniae.
   3727..3848    +  polyA_signal   SV40 poly(A) signal: SV40 polyadenylation signal
   3921..3937    -  protein_bind   lac operator: The lac repressor binds to the lac operator to inhibit transcription in E. coli. This inhibition can be relieved by adding lactose or isopropyl-β-D-thiogalactopyranoside (IPTG). lac repressor encoded by lacI
   3945..3975    -  promoter       lac promoter: promoter for the E. coli lac operon
   3990..4011    -  protein_bind   CAP binding site: CAP binding activates transcription in the presence of cAMP. E. coli catabolite activator protein
   4024..4116    -  CDS            lacI (fragment): lac repressor; lacI; The lac repressor binds to the lac operator to inhibit transcription in E. coli. This inhibition can be relieved by adding lactose or isopropyl-β-D-thiogalactopyranoside (IPTG).
   4299..4887    -  rep_origin     ori: high-copy-number ColE1/pMB1/pBR322/pUC origin of replication
   5058..5918    -  CDS            AmpR: β-lactamase; bla; confers resistance to ampicillin, carbenicillin, and related antibiotics
   5919..6023    -  promoter       AmpR promoter: bla
>Addgene plasmid #194172 | pcDNA3.1+HIF1a-AS1 | addgene full sequence | sequence record 381911 | Addgene NGS Result
GACGGATCGGGAGATCTCCCGATCCCCTATGGTGCACTCTCAGTACAATCTGCTCTGATGCCGCATAGTT
AAGCCAGTATCTGCTCCCTGCTTGTGTGTTGGAGGTCGCTGAGTAGTGCGCGAGCAAAATTTAAGCTACA
ACAAGGCAAGGCTTGACCGACAATTGCATGAAGAATCTGCTTAGGGTTAGGCGTTTTGCGCTGCTTCGCG
ATGTACGGGCCAGATATACGCGTTGACATTGATTATTGACTAGTTATTAATAGTAATCAATTACGGGGTC
ATTAGTTCATAGCCCATATATGGAGTTCCGCGTTACATAACTTACGGTAAATGGCCCGCCTGGCTGACCG
CCCAACGACCCCCGCCCATTGACGTCAATAATGACGTATGTTCCCATAGTAACGCCAATAGGGACTTTCC
ATTGACGTCAATGGGTGGAGTATTTACGGTAAACTGCCCACTTGGCAGTACATCAAGTGTATCATATGCC
AAGTACGCCCCCTATTGACGTCAATGACGGTAAATGGCCCGCCTGGCATTATGCCCAGTACATGACCTTA
TGGGACTTTCCTACTTGGCAGTACATCTACGTATTAGTCATCGCTATTACCATGGTGATGCGGTTTTGGC
AGTACATCAATGGGCGTGGATAGCGGTTTGACTCACGGGGATTTCCAAGTCTCCACCCCATTGACGTCAA
TGGGAGTTTGTTTTGGCACCAAAATCAACGGGACTTTCCAAAATGTCGTAACAACTCCGCCCCATTGACG
CAAATGGGCGGTAGGCGTGTACGGTGGGAGGTCTATATAAGCAGAGCTCTCTGGCTAACTAGAGAACCCA
CTGCTTACTGGCTTATCGAAATTAATACGACTCACTATAGGGAGACCCAAGCTGGCTAGCGTTTAAACTT
AAGCTTGGTACCCGCCGCCGGCGCCCTCCATGGTGAATCGGTCCCCGCGATGTCTTCACGGCGGGCGGCC
CCCAGGCTCGCTCCGGCCTAAGCGCTGGCTCCCTCCACACGCGGAGAAGAGAAGGAAAGACTACAGTTCA
ACTGTCAATTGGTTGATCACCCGGATTTTATCTACACCTTAGCCTATGGTTGTTCATCTCGTCTCTGCCT
ATGGCCCATTGACTCCCGGATCCCAGCTCCATTCTTCGGTACTTTACGCACCCTGCTTCCAGTACCCCAA
CCAGAAGAATATATATAGCAGTTAACTGTCAGCTGGCGAAAAGGAGGAAAATTCAGGAAGATAAAATAGC
TGAATGAATTATCCCCGCTCCAGAACGCAGAGGAAAAATGAAATGGCCAGACCCAGATGTTAAAAATGTG
TTCCTTGCTCTTTCCTGCCCTAGCAAGGGCTGTTCCATGTTTAGGGGATGAATGCCGCTGAGAGTATTAG
CAAAAATACATGTGTCATTGAGTCTGAGGAAGATAACTGAGACATACAGGTATTTCTCATAATGCATGTG
GGCATCCATAGACATATTCTTAAATGGCTTAAGGACTTGGAAACTACCTCTAGGAAACCTGAAACTTGAA
TGTTGGTCCACTAGGGAGAAGAAATGTTCCATTAGAATTCTGCAGATATCCAGCACAGTGGCGGCCGCTC
GAGTCTAGAGGGCCCGTTTAAACCCGCTGATCAGCCTCGACTGTGCCTTCTAGTTGCCAGCCATCTGTTG
TTTGCCCCTCCCCCGTGCCTTCCTTGACCCTGGAAGGTGCCACTCCCACTGTCCTTTCCTAATAAAATGA
GGAAATTGCATCGCATTGTCTGAGTAGGTGTCATTCTATTCTGGGGGGTGGGGTGGGGCAGGACAGCAAG
GGGGAGGATTGGGAAGACAATAGCAGGCATGCTGGGGATGCGGTGGGCTCTATGGCTTCTGAGGCGGAAA
GAACCAGCTGGGGCTCTAGGGGGTATCCCC
[124 nt withheld, positions 1921-2044]
C
[91 nt withheld, positions 2046-2136]
A
[49 nt withheld, positions 2138-2186]
CCTTTGACGTTGGAGTCCACGTTCTTT
[37 nt withheld, positions 2214-2250]
ACCCTATCTCGGTCTATTCTTTTGATTTATAAGGGATTTTGCCGATTTCGGCCTATTGGTTAAAAAATGA
GCTGATTTAACAAAAATTTAACGCGAATTAATTCTGTGGAATGTGTGTCAGTTAGGGTGTGGAAAGTCCC
CAGGCTCCCCAGCAGGCAGAAGTATGCAAAGCATGCATCTCAATTAGTCAGCAACCAGGTGTGGAAAGTC
CCCAGGCTCCCCAGCAGGCAGAAGTATGCAAAGCATGCATCTCAATTAGTCAGCAACCATAGTCCCGCCC
CTAACTCCGCCCATCCCGCCCCTAACTCCGCCCAGTTCCGCCCATTCTCCGCCCCATGGCTGACTAATTT
TTTTTATTTATGCAGAGGCCGAGGCCGCCTCTGCCTCTGAGCTATTCCAGAAGTAGTGAGGAGGCTTTTT
TGGAGGCCTAGGCTTTTGCAAAAAGCTCCCGGGAGCTTGTATATCCATTTTCGGATCTGATCAAGAGACA
GGATGAGGATCGTTTCGCATGATTGAACAAGATGGATTGCACGCAGGTTCTCCGGCCGCTTGGGTGGAGA
GGCTATTCGGCTATGACTGGGCACAACAGACAATCGGCTGCTCTGATGCCGCCGTGTTCCGGCTGTCAGC
GCAGGGGCGCCCGGTTCTTTTTGTCAAGACCGACCTGTCCGGTGCCCTGAATGAACTGCAGGACGAGGCA
GCGCGGCTATCGTGGCTGGCCACGACGGGCGTTCCTTGCGCAGCTGTGCTCGACGTTGTCACTGAAGCGG
GAAGGGACTGGCTGCTATTGGGCGAAGTGCCGGGGCAGGATCTCCTGTCATCTCACCTTGCTCCTGCCGA
GAAAGTATCCATCATGGCTGATGCAATGCGGCGGCTGCATACGCTTGATCCGGCTACCTGCCCATTCGAC
CACCAAGCGAAACATCGCATCGAGCGAGCACGTACTCGGATGGAAGCCGGTCTTGTCGATCAGGATGATC
TGGACGAAGAGCATCAGGGGCTCGCGCCAGCCGAACTGTTCGCCAGGCTCAAGGCGCGCATGCCCGACGG
CGAGGATCTCGTCGTGACCCATGGCGATGCCTGCTTGCCGAATATCATGGTGGAAAATGGCCGCTTTTCT
GGATTCATCGACTGTGGCCGGCTGGGTGTGGCGGACCGCTATCAGGACATAGCGTTGGCTACCCGTGATA
TTGCTGAAGAGCTTGGCGGCGAATGGGCTGACCGCTTCCTCGTGCTTTACGGTATCGCCGCTCCCGATTC
GCAGCGCATCGCCTTCTATCGCCTTCTTGACGAGTTCTTCTGAGCGGGACTCTGGGGTTCGAAATGACCG
ACCAAGCGACGCCCAACCTGCCATCACGAGATTTCGATTCCACCGCCGCCTTCTATGAAAGGTTGGGCTT
CGGAATCGTTTTCCGGGACGCCGGCTGGATGATCCTCCAGCGCGGGGATCTCATGCTGGAGTTCTTCGCC
CACCCCAACTTGTTTATTGCAGCTTATAATGGTTACAAATAAAGCAATAGCATCACAAATTTCACAAATA
AAGCATTTTTTTCACTGCATTCTAGTTGTGGTTTGTCCAAACTCATCAATGTATCTTATCATGTCTGTAT
ACCGTCGACCTCTAGCTAGAGCTTGGCGTAATCATGGTCATAGCTGTTTCCTGTGTGAAATTGTTATCCG
CTCACAATTCCACACAACATACGAGCCGGAAGCATAAAGTGTAAAGCCTGGGGTGCCTAATGAGTGAGCT
AACTCACATTAATTGCGTTGCGCTCACTGCCCGCTTTCCAGTCGGGAAACCTGTCGTGCCAGCTGCATTA
ATGAATCGGCCAACGCGCGGGGAGAGGCGGTTTGCGTATTGGGCGCTCTTCCGCTTCCTCGCTCACTGAC
TCGCTGCGCTCGGTCGTTCGGCTGCGGCGAGCGGTATCAGCTCACTCAAAGGCGGTAATACGGTTATCCA
CAGAATCAGGGGATAACGCAGGAAAGAACATGTGAGCAAAAGGCCAGCAAAAGGCCAGGAACCGTAAAAA
GGCCGCGTTGCTGGCGTTTTTCCATAGGCTCCGCCCCCCTGACGAGCATCACAAAAATCGACGCTCAAGT
CAGAGGTGGCGAAACCCGACAGGACTATAAAGATACCAGGCGTTTCCCCCTGGAAGCTCCCTCGTGCGCT
CTCCTGTTCCGACCCTGCCGCTTACCGGATACCTGTCCGCCTTTCTCCCTTCGGGAAGCGTGGCGCTTTC
TCATAGCTCACGCTGTAGGTATCTCAGTTCGGTGTAGGTCGTTCGCTCCAAGCTGGGCTGTGTGCACGAA
CCCCCCGTTCAGCCCGACCGCTGCGCCTTATCCGGTAACTATCGTCTTGAGTCCAACCCGGTAAGACACG
ACTTATCGCCACTGGCAGCAGCCACTGGTAACAGGATTAGCAGAGCGAGGTATGTAGGCGGTGCTACAGA
GTTCTTGAAGTGGTGGCCTAACTACGGCTACACTAGAAGAACAGTATTTGGTATCTGCGCTCTGCTGAAG
CCAGTTACCTTCGGAAAAAGAGTTGGTAGCTCTTGATCCGGCAAACAAACCACCGCTGGTAGCGGTGGTT
TTTTTGTTTGCAAGCAGCAGATTACGCGCAGAAAAAAAGGATCTCAAGAAGATCCTTTGATCTTTTCTAC
GGGGTCTGACGCTCAGTGGAACGAAAACTCACGTTAAGGGATTTTGGTCATGAGATTATCAAAAAGGATC
TTCACCTAGATCCTTTTAAATTAAAAATGAAGTTTTAAATCAATCTAAAGTATATATGAGTAAACTTGGT
CTGACAGTTACCAATGCTTAATCAGTGAGGCACCTATCTCAGCGATCTGTCTATTTCGTTCATCCATAGT
TGCCTGACTCCCCGTCGTGTAGATAACTACGATACGGGAGGGCTTACCATCTGGCCCCAGTGCTGCAATG
ATACCGCGAGACCCACGCTCACCGGCTCCAGATTTATCAGCAATAAACCAGCCAGCCGGAAGGGCCGAGC
GCAGAAGTGGTCCTGCAACTTTATCCGCCTCCATCCAGTCTATTAATTGTTGCCGGGAAGCTAGAGTAAG
TAGTTCGCCAGTTAATAGTTTGCGCAACGTTGTTGCCATTGCTACAGGCATCGTGGTGTCACGCTCGTCG
TTTGGTATGGCTTCATTCAGCTCCGGTTCCCAACGATCAAGGCGAGTTACATGATCCCCCATGTTGTGCA
AAAAAGCGGTTAGCTCCTTCGGTCCTCCGATCGTTGTCAGAAGTAAGTTGGCCGCAGTGTTATCACTCAT
GGTTATGGCAGCACTGCATAATTCTCTTACTGTCATGCCATCCGTAAGATGCTTTTCTGTGACTGGTGAG
TACTCAACCAAGTCATTCTGAGAATAGTGTATGCGGCGACCGAGTTGCTCTTGCCCGGCGTCAATACGGG
ATAATACCGCGCCACATAGCAGAACTTTAAAAGTGCTCATCATTGGAAAACGTTCTTCGGGGCGAAAACT
CTCAAGGATCTTACCGCTGTTGAGATCCAGTTCGATGTAACCCACTCGTGCACCCAACTGATCTTCAGCA
TCTTTTACTTTCACCAGCGTTTCTGGGTGAGCAAAAACAGGAAGGCAAAATGCCGCAAAAAAGGGAATAA
GGGCGACACGGAAATGTTGAATACTCATACTCTTCCTTTTTCAATATTATTGAAGCATTTATCAGGGTTA
TTGTCTCATGAGCGGATACATATTTGAATGTATTTAGAAAAATAAACAAATAGGGGTTCCGCGCACATTT
CCCCGAAAAGTGCCACCTGACGTC
